Addgene plasmid #196819: pGEL671
Purpose: (Empty Backbone) LrCas9 cytosine base editing plasmid in wheat
Depositing lab: Yong Zhang. Depositing organization: University of Electronic Science and Technology of China. Publication: Efficient plant genome engineering using a probiotic sourced CRISPR-Cas9 system. Zhong Z, Liu G, Tang Z, Xiang S, Yang L, Huang L, He Y, Fan T, Liu S, Zheng X, Zhang T, Qi Y, Huang J, Zhang Y. Nat Commun. 2023 Sep 29;14(1):6102. doi: 10.1038/s41467-023-41802-9. PubMed 37773156.
Backbone
  Vector backbone: pZHY988
  Backbone size (bp): 17506
  Vector type: Plant Expression, CRISPR, Synthetic Biology
  Promoter: ZmUbi
  Selectable markers: Hygromycin
Growth in bacteria
  Bacterial resistance: Kanamycin, 50 μg/mL
  Growth temperature: 37°C
  Growth strain: ccdB Survival
  Copy number: High Copy
Terms and licenses: Academic/Nonprofit Terms; Industry Terms: Not Available to Industry
How to cite: pGEL671 was a gift from Yong Zhang (Addgene plasmid # 196819 ; http://n2t.net/addgene:196819 ; RRID:Addgene_196819)
