[The description below was written by a language model from this plasmid's Addgene catalogue record and pLannotate feature annotations shown in this document.]
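Description:
pGEL671 is a plant binary T-DNA vector of about 17.5 kb, built on the pZHY988 backbone and deposited as an empty backbone for LrCas9-based cytosine base editing in wheat. It has the usual architecture for Agrobacterium-mediated delivery. Nopaline-type left and right border repeats delimit the transferred region. The pVS1 origin with its RepA and StaA proteins supports replication and stable maintenance in Agrobacterium. A ColE1/pBR322-type origin with the bom site supports high-copy propagation in E. coli. Bacterial selection is by kanamycin (aphA-3). Transformed plant cells are selected with hygromycin, through an HygR gene driven by an enhanced CaMV 35S promoter and ended by the CaMV poly(A) signal.

The editing cassette is driven by the maize polyubiquitin (ZmUbi) promoter and terminated by the Arabidopsis HSP18.2 terminator. Most of the roughly 5.6 kb between them is unannotated, so the Cas9 and deaminase portions implied by the stated purpose are not identified in the feature table, and the record does not name the deaminase. The table does detect a FLAG tag fragment, a short segment matching human CRK, and near the 3′ end a uracil glycosylase inhibitor (UGI) from phage PBS2. UGI blocks uracil excision repair, which favours C-to-T outcomes in cytosine base editors.

Downstream of the terminator is a ccdB counter-selection cassette with a partial ccdA, which explains propagation in a ccdB-tolerant strain. This cassette most likely serves as the placeholder that a user replaces with a guide RNA sequence or unit. The record does not describe the cloning sites or any guide RNA promoter. A PDK intron fragment and an attB2 remnant lie near the right border.
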