Features (pLannotate 1.2.2; 22 found; start..end, strand, type, name):
      8..2005    +  promoter       Ubi promoter: maize polyubiquitin gene promoter
   6182..6352    +  CDS            CRK (fragment): CRK_HUMAN - Experimental evidence at protein level: Swiss-Prot protein existence level 1. [Isoform Crk-II]: Regulates cell adhesion, spreading and migration (PubMed:31311869). Mediates attachment-induced MAPK8 activation, membrane ruffling and cell motility in a Rac-dependent manner. Involved in phagocytosis of apoptotic cells and cell motility via its interaction with DOCK1 and DOCK4 (PubMed:19004829). May regulate the EFNA5-EPHA3 signaling (By similarity). From Homo sapiens (Human).
   6401..6424    +  CDS            2xFLAG (fragment): two tandem FLAG® epitope tags
   7055..7306    +  CDS            UGI: UNGI_BPPB2 - Experimental evidence at protein level: Swiss-Prot protein existence level 1. This protein binds specifically and reversibly to the host uracil-DNA glycosylase, preventing removal of uracil residues from PBS2 DNA by the host uracil-excision repair system. From Bacillus phage PBS2 (Bacteriophage PBS2).
   7644..7892    +  terminator     HSP terminator: efficient transcription terminator from the Arabidopsis thaliana heat shock protein 18.2 gene (Nagaya et al., 2010)
   8275..8577    -  CDS            ccdB: CCDB_ECOLI - Also known as G, letB, letD. Experimental evidence at protein level: Swiss-Prot protein existence level 1. Toxic component of a type II toxin-antitoxin (TA) system, functioning in plasmid maintainence. Responsible for the post- segregational killing (PSK) of plasmid-free cells, also referred to as a plasmid addiction system. Half-life of over 2 hours. Cell killing by CcdB is accompanied by filamentation, defects in chromosome and plasmid segregation, defects in cell division, formation of anucleate cells, decreased DNA synthesis and plasmid loss. Interferes with the activity of DN
   8582..8740    -  CDS            ccdA (fragment): CCDA_ECO57 - Also known as H, letA. Experimental evidence at protein level: Swiss-Prot protein existence level 1. Antitoxin component of a type II toxin-antitoxin (TA) system which inhibits the post-segregational killing (PSK) of plasmid-free cells, also referred to as a plasmid addiction system. Binds to and blocks the activity of CcdB; will also remove bound CcdB protein from the CcdB-GyrA complex by forming a CcdA-CcdB complex, a process termed rejuvenation. Functions as a transcriptional corepressor for the ccdAB operon, repression also requires CcdB (By similarity). From Escherichia coli
   8831..8896    -  intron         PDK intron (fragment): pdk; modified pyruvate orthophosphate dikinase intron from Flaveria trinervia 3.0
   9060..9081    -  protein_bind   attB2 (fragment): mutant version of attB; recombination site for the Gateway® BP reaction BP Clonase™
   9114..9138    +  misc_feature   RB T-DNA repeat: right border repeat from nopaline C58 T-DNA
   9478..9879    +  CDS            Y4CG_SINFN (fragment): Protein inferred from homology: Swiss-Prot protein existence level 3. From Sinorhizobium fredii (strain NBRC 101917 / NGR234).
  10439..11068   +  CDS            pVS1 StaA: stability protein from the Pseudomonas plasmid pVS1 (Heeb et al., 2000)
  11497..12570   +  CDS            pVS1 RepA: replication protein from the Pseudomonas plasmid pVS1 (Heeb et al., 2000)
  12636..12830   +  rep_origin     pVS1 oriV: origin of replication for the Pseudomonas plasmid pVS1 (Heeb et al., 2000)
  13033..13072   +  CDS            rop (fragment): Rop protein, which maintains plasmids at low copy number; rop
  13164..13304   +  misc_feature   bom: basis of mobility region from pBR322
  13490..14078   -  rep_origin     ori: high-copy-number ColE1/pMB1/pBR322/pUC origin of replication
  14165..14959   -  CDS            KanR: aminoglycoside phosphotransferase; aphA-3; confers resistance to kanamycin
  15384..15408   +  misc_feature   LB T-DNA repeat: left border repeat from nopaline C58 T-DNA
  15486..15660   -  polyA_signal   CaMV poly(A) signal: cauliflower mosaic virus polyadenylation signal
  15701..16711   -  CDS            HygR: aminoglycoside phosphotransferase from E. coli; aph(4)-Ia; confers resistance to hygromycin
  16750..17426   -  promoter       CaMV 35S promoter (enhanced): cauliflower mosaic virus 35S promoter with a duplicated enhancer region
>Addgene plasmid #196819 | pGEL671 | addgene full sequence | sequence record 388291 | Addgene NGS Result
GGCGCGCCTGCAGTGCAGCGTGACCCGGTCGTGCCCCTCTCTTGAGATAAGGTGAGCATTGCATGTCTAA
GTTATAAAAAATTACCACATATTTTTTTTGTCACACTTGTTTGAAGTGCAGTTTATCTATCTTTATACAT
ATATTTAAACTTTACTCTACGAATAATATAATCTATAGTACTACAATAATATCAGTGTTTTAGAGAATCA
TATAAATGAACAGTTAGACATGGTCTAAAGGACAATTGAGTATTTTGACAACAGGACTCTACAGTTTTAT
CTTTTTAGTGTGCATGTGTTCTCCTTTTTTTTTGCAAATAGCTTCACCTATATAATACTTCATCCATTTT
ATTAGTACATCCATTTAGGGTTTAGGGTTAATGGTTTTTATAGACTAATTTTTTTAGTACATCTATTTTA
TTCTATTTTAGCCTCTAAATTAAGAAAACTAAAACTCTATTTTAGTTTTTTTATTTAATAATTTAGATAT
AAAATAGAATAAAATAAAGTGACTAAAAATTAAACAAATACCCTTTAAGAAATTAAAAAAACTAAGGAAA
CATTTTTCTTGTTTCGAGTAGATAATGCCAGCCTGTTAAACGCCGTCGACGAGTCTAACGGACACCAACC
AGCGAACCAGCAGCGTCGCGTCGGGCCAAGCGAAGCAGACGGCACGGCATCTCTGTCGCTGCCTCTGGAC
CCCTCTCGAGAGTTCCGCTCCACCGTTGGACTTGCTCCGCTGTCGGCATCCAGAAATTGCGTGGCGGAGC
GGCAGACGTGAGCCGGCACGGCAGGCGGCCTCCTCCTCCTCTCACGGCACCGGCAGCTACGGGGGATTCC
TTTCCCACCGCTCCTTCGCTTTCCCTTCCTCGCCCGCCGTAATAAATAGACACCCCCTCCACACCCTCTT
TCCCCAACCTCGTGTTGTTCGGAGCGCACACACACACAACCAGAACTCCCCCAAATCCACCCGTCGGCAC
CTCCGCTTCAAGGTACGCCGCTCGTCCTCCCCCCCCCCCCTCTCTACCTTCTCAAGATCGGCGTTCCGGT
CCATGGTTAGGGCCCGGTAGTTCTACTTCTGTTCATGTTTGTGTTAGATCCGTGTTTGTGTTAGATCCGT
GCTACTAGCGTTCGTACACGGATGCGACCTGTACGTCAGACACGTTCTGATTGCTAACTTGCCAGTGTTT
CTCTTTGGGGAATCCTGGGATGGCTCTAGCCGTTCCGCAGACGGGATCGATTTCATGATTTTTTTTGTTT
CGTTGCATAGGGTTTGGTTTGCCCTTTTCCTTTATTTCAATATATGCCGTGCACTTGTTTGTCGGGTCAT
CTTTTCATGCTTTTTTTTGTCTTGGTTGTGATGATGTGGTCTGGTTGGGCGGTCGTTCAAGATCGGAGTA
GAATTAATTCTGTTTCAAACTACCTGGTGGATTTATTAATTTTGGATCTGTATGTGTGTGCCATACATAT
TCATAGTTACGAATTGAAGATGATGGATGGAAATATCGATCTAGGATAGGTATACATGTTGATGCGGGTT
TTACTGATGCATATACAGAGATGCTTTTTGTTCGCTTGGTTGTGATGATGTGGTGTGGTTGGGCGGTCGT
TCATTCGTTCAAGATCGGAGTAGAATACTGTTTCAAACTACCTGGTGTATTTATTAATTTTGGAACTGTA
TGTGTGTGTCATACATCTTCATAGTTACGAGTTTAAGATGGATGGAAATATCGATCTAGGATAGGTATAC
ATGTTGATGTGGGTTTTACTGATGCATATACATGATGGCATATGCAGCATCTATTCATATGCTCTAACCT
TGAGTACCTATCTATTATAATAAACAAGTATGTTTTATAATTATTTTGATCTTGATATACTTGGATGATG
GCATATGCAGCAGCTATATGTGGATTTTTTTAGCCCTGCCTTCATACGCTATTTATTTGCTTGGTACTGT
TTCTTTTGTCGATGCTCACCCTGTTGTTTGGTGTTACTTCTGCAGCCTGCAGGTAGATCGCTCGTCGACA
TGACAAAGCTGAACCAGCCATACGGCATCGGCCTCGCTATTGGCTCAAACTCTATCGGCTTCGCGGTGGT
CGACGCCAATTCCCACCTCCTGCGCCTGAAGGGCGAGACAGCCATCGGCGCCAGGCTCTTCCGCGAGGGA
CAGTCAGCCGCGGATCGGAGGGGCTCTAGGACCACACGGAGGCGCCTCTCCCGGACAAGGTGGCGCCTCA
GCTTCCTGCGCGACTTCTTCGCGCCACATATCACCAAGATTGACCCTGATTTCTTCCTCCGCCAGAAGTA
CTCCGAGATCAGCCCTAAGGACAAGGATCGGTTCAAGTACGAGAAGAGGCTGTTCAACGACCGCACCGAT
GCCGAGTTCTACGAGGATTACCCATCAATGTACCACCTGAGGCTCCATCTGATGACCCACACACATAAGG
CCGACCCGAGGGAGATTTTCCTCGCCATCCACCATATTCTCAAGTCTCGGGGCCACTTCCTCACACCTGG
AGCGGCCAAGGATTTCAATACCGACAAGGTGGATCTGGAGGACATCTTCCCAGCCCTCACAGAGGCGTAC
GCCCAGGTCTACCCGGACCTGGAGCTGACCTTCGACCTCGCGAAGGCCGACGATTTCAAGGCGAAGCTCC
TGGATGAGCAGGCCACCCCGTCCGACACACAGAAGGCGCTGGTGAACCTCCTGCTCTCCAGCGATGGCGA
GAAGGAGATTGTCAAGAAGAGGAAGCAGGTGCTGACAGAGTTCGCGAAGGCCATCACCGGCCTCAAGACA
AAGTTCAACCTCGCCCTGGGCACCGAGGTGGATGAGGCCGATGCCTCAAATTGGCAGTTCTCTATGGGCC
AGCTCGACGATAAGTGGTCCAACATCGAGACATCCATGACAGACCAGGGCACCGAGATTTTCGAGCAGAT
TCAGGAGCTGTACCGGGCGAGGCTGCTCAACGGCATTGTGCCAGCCGGCATGTCCCTGAGCCAGGCCAAG
GTCGCCGATTACGGCCAGCACAAGGAGGACCTGGAGCTGTTCAAGACATACCTCAAGAAGCTGAATGATC
ATGAGCTGGCGAAGACCATCCGGGGCCTCTACGACAGGTACATTAACGGCGACGATGCCAAGCCGTTCCT
GCGCGAGGACTTCGTCAAGGCGCTCACCAAGGAGGTGACAGCCCATCCAAACGAGGTGTCCGAGCAGCTG
CTCAACAGGATGGGCCAGGCCAATTTCATGCTCAAGCAGAGGACCAAGGCCAACGGCGCAATCCCAATTC
AGCTCCAGCAGCGCGAGCTGGATCAGATCATTGCGAACCAGAGCAAGTACTACGACTGGCTCGCCGCCCC
AAATCCAGTGGAGGCACACAGGTGGAAGATGCCGTACCAGCTCGATGAGCTGCTCAATTTCCATATCCCA
TACTACGTCGGCCCTCTGATTACACCGAAGCAGCAGGCGGAGTCAGGCGAGAACGTGTTCGCCTGGATGG
TCAGGAAGGACCCGTCTGGCAACATCACCCCATACAATTTCGATGAGAAGGTGGACCGGGAGGCGTCAGC
CAATACATTCATCCAGAGGATGAAGACCACAGATACCTACCTGATTGGCGAGGACGTGCTCCCTAAGCAG
TCTCTGCTCTACCAGAAGTACGAGGTGCTCAACGAGCTGAACAATGTCCGCATCAACAATGAGTGCCTGG
GCACAGATCAGAAGCAGCGGCTCATCAGGGAGGTGTTCGAGCGGCACTCATCTGTGACCATTAAGCAGGT
CGCGGATAATCTCGTGGCACATGGCGACTTCGCCCGGAGGCCGGAGATCAGGGGCCTGGCGGACGAGAAG
AGGTTCCTCTCCAGCCTGTCCACATACCACCAGCTCAAGGAGATCCTGCATGAGGCCATTGACGATCCAA
CCAAGCTGCTCGATATCGAGAACATCATTACCTGGAGCACAGTGTTCGAGGACCACACCATCTTCGAGAC
AAAGCTGGCCGAGATTGAGTGGCTCGACCCGAAGAAGATCAACGAGCTGTCAGGCATTCGCTACCGGGGA
TGGGGACAGTTCTCTCGCAAGCTGCTCGACGGCCTCAAGCTGGGCAACGGCCACACAGTCATTCAGGAGC
TGATGCTGAGCAACCATAATCTCATGCAGATCCTGGCCGATGAGACACTCAAGGAGACAATGACAGAGCT
GAACCAGGACAAGCTCAAGACAGACGATATCGAGGATGTGATTAACGACGCGTACACCTCACCATCTAAT
AAGAAGGCCCTCCGGCAGGTCCTGAGGGTGGTCGAGGATATTAAGCATGCCGCGAATGGCCAGGACCCTT
CATGGCTCTTCATCGAGACAGCCGACGGCACCGGCACAGCCGGCAAGCGCACACAGTCTCGGCAGAAGCA
GATCCAGACCGTGTACGCGAACGCCGCGCAGGAGCTGATTGATTCCGCCGTGAGGGGCGAGCTGGAGGAT
AAGATCGCGGACAAGGCCTCTTTCACAGACCGCCTCGTGCTGTACTTCATGCAGGGCGGCAGGGATATCT
ACACAGGCGCCCCTCTGAATATTGACCAGCTCTCCCACTACGACATCGATCATATTCTCCCGCAGTCACT
GATTAAGGACGATTCTCTGGACAACAGGGTGCTCGTCAACGCGACAATCAATCGCGAGAAGAACAATGTG
TTCGCCTCCACACTCTTCGCGGGCAAGATGAAGGCAACCTGGCGGAAGTGGCATGAGGCAGGCCTGATTT
CAGGACGCAAGCTCCGGAATCTCATGCTGAGGCCGGATGAGATCGACAAGTTCGCCAAGGGATTCGTGGC
AAGGCAGCTGGTGGAGACAAGGCAGATCATTAAGCTCACAGAGCAGATCGCTGCCGCCCAGTACCCTAAC
ACCAAGATCATTGCCGTGAAGGCGGGCCTCAGCCACCAGCTGAGGGAGGAGCTGGATTTCCCGAAGAACA
GGGACGTGAATCATTACCACCATGCGTTCGATGCCTTCCTCGCCGCAAGGATTGGCACATACCTGCTCAA
GCGCTACCCGAAGCTGGCGCCTTTCTTCACCTACGGCGAGTTCGCCAAGGTGGACGTGAAGAAGTTCAGG
GAGTTCAACTTCATCGGCGCGCTCACACACGCCAAGAAGAATATCATTGCGAAGGATACCGGCGAGATTG
TGTGGGATAAGGAGAGGGACATCCGCGAGCTGGACAGGATCTACAATTTCAAGCGCATGCTCATTACCCA
TGAGGTCTACTTCGAGACAGCCGATCTCTTCAAGCAGACCATCTACGCCGCAAAGGACTCCAAGGAGAGG
GGCGGCAGCAAGCAGCTGATTCCTAAGAAGCAGGGCTACCCGACACAGGTGTACGGCGGATACACCCAGG
AGTCAGGCAGCTACAATGCGCTCGTGCGCGTGGCCGAGGCAGATACCACAGCCTACCAGGTCATCAAGAT
TTCCGCGCAGAACGCCTCCAAGATCGCGAGCGCCAATCTCAAGAGCAGGGAGAAGGGCAAGCAGCTGCTC
AATGAGATTGTGGTCAAGCAGCTGGCGAAGCGCCGGAAGAACTGGAAGCCTTCAGCCAATTCTTTCAAGA
TCGTGATTCCGAGGTTCGGCATGGGCACACTGTTCCAGAACGCCAAGTACGGCCTCTTCATGGTCAACTC
AGACACCTACTACCGCAATTACCAGGAGCTGTGGCTGTCCCGGGAGAATCAGAAGCTGCTCAAGAAGCTC
TTCAGCATCAAGTACGAGAAGACACAGATGAACCACGATGCCCTCCAGGTGTACAAGGCCATCATTGACC
AGGTCGAGAAGTTCTTCAAGCTGTACGATATCAATCAGTTCAGGGCGAAGCTCTCCGACGCCATTGAGCG
CTTCGAGAAGCTGCCGATCAACACCGATGGCAATAAGATTGGCAAGACCGAGACACTCCGGCAGATCCTC
ATTGGCCTCCAGGCGAACGGCACAAGGTCCAACGTGAAGAATCTGGGCATCAAGACCGACCTCGGCCTGC
TCCAGGTCGGCAGCGGCATCAAGCTCGACAAGGATACCCAGATTGTCTACCAGTCACCGTCTGGCCTGTT
CAAGAGGCGCATCCCACTCGCCGACCTGTCAAGGGCTGATCCTAAGAAGAAGAGGAAGGTTGGAGGTGGC
GGTACAGGAGGGGGTGGGTCCGCTGAGTATGTCAGGGCGTTGTTCGACTTCAATGGAAACGACGAGGAAG
ATCTGCCTTTTAAAAAGGGAGATATTCTCAGGATCAGAGATAAGCCGGAAGAACAATGGTGGAACGCTGA
AGACTCTGAAGGTAAGAGAGGTATGATTCTTGTCCCCTACGTCGAGAAGTATTCGGGTGACTATAAAGAC
CACGATGGAGATTATAAGGACCACGATATAGATTATAAGGATGATGATGATAAGAGCGGAATGACCGATG
CAGAGTACGTCAGGATTCATGAGAAACTTGACATCTACACGTTTAAGAAACAGTTTTTCAACAACAAAAA
ATCTGTTAGTCACCGCTGTTACGTGCTGTTCGAATTGAAACGCAGAGGTGAGAGGAGAGCCTGCTTTTGG
GGCTATGCCGTCAACAAGCCGCAAAGCGGCACAGAAAGGGGCATTCACGCGGAGATATTTAGCATTAGAA
AGGTCGAGGAATACCTTCGGGATAATCCCGGGCAATTCACTATCAATTGGTACTCTTCATGGTCCCCGTG
TGCAGATTGCGCTGAAAAGATACTGGAGTGGTATAATCAAGAACTCAGAGGAAACGGTCACACCCTCAAG
ATTTGGGCTTGCAAGCTTTACTACGAGAAAAATGCAAGGAACCAGATCGGCCTCTGGAACTTGCGCGACA
ACGGCGTGGGGTTGAATGTGATGGTGTCGGAGCATTACCAGTGCTGCCGGAAGATATTCATTCAGTCGTC
ACATAATCAATTGAACGAGAATAGGTGGCTCGAAAAAACCCTGAAGCGGGCCGAGAAGTGGAGGAGTGAA
CTCTCGATAATGATCCAGGTTAAAGGACCGAAGAAGAAGCGCAAGGTGGGGACCATGACTAATCTCTCAG
ATATAATCGAGAAGGAAACAGGAAAGCAACTGGTCATCCAAGAATCGATTTTGATGCTTCCCGAAGAAGT
CGAAGAAGTTATAGGAAATAAGCCCGAGTCTGACATACTGGTTCACACAGCGTACGATGAAAGTACGGAC
GAGAATGTCATGTTGCTGACATCGGACGCACCTGAATACAAGCCTTGGGCTCTGGTCATACAAGATAGTA
ACGGAGAAAATAAGATTAAAATGCTTGAAGGAAGGGGCTCCCTGCTGACATGTGGAGATGTGGAAGAGAA
TCCAGGACCATCCAGGATGATAGAGCAAGATGGTTGTACCCAAGTGCTGCGGCCCCTCGGATGGCGGGGG
TACAGCGCCATGACTGGCCATAATAGACAGTCCGCTGCTCTCATGCCTCCATGCAGCGGATGTCAGAGGA
GGGGAGCTAGGTTCTTCCTGTCTAGACCTACCTGCCCCGTGCCCTCAAGGGCTGATCCTAAGAAGAAGAG
GAAGGTTTCTAGGGCAGATCCAAAGAAGAAGCGGAAGGTGTCTAGAGCTGATCCGAAGAAGAAGCGCAAG
GTGTGACTCGAGATATGAAGATGAAGATGAAATATTTGGTGTGTCAAATAAAAAGCTTGTGTGCTTAAGT
TTGTGTTTTTTTCTTGGCTTGTTGTGTTATGAATTTGTGGCTTTTTCTAATATTAAATGAATGTAAGATC
ACATTATAATGAATAAACAAATGTTTCTATAATCCATTGTGAATGTTTTGTTGGATCTCTTCTGCAGCAT
ATAACTACTGTATGTGCTATGGTATGGACTATGGAATATGATTAAAGATAAGAGGATCCGCGACCAAGCC
CGTTATTCTGACAGTTCTGGTGCTCAACACATTTATATTTATCAAGGAGCACATTGTTACTCACTGCTAG
GAGGGAATCGAACTAGGAATATTGATCAGAGGAACTACGAGAGAGCTGAAGATAACTGCCCTCTAGCTCT
CACTGATCTGGGTCGCATAGTGAGATGCAGCCCACGTGAGTTCAGCAACGGTCTAGCGCTGGGCTTTTAG
GCCCGCATGATCGGGCTTTTGTCGGGTGGTCGACGTGTTCACGATTGGGGAGAGCAACGCAGCAGTTCCT
CTTAGTTTAGTCCCACCTCGCCTGTCCAGCAGAGTTCTGACCGGTTTATAAACTCGCTTGCTGCATCAGA
CTTGGGAGACCTTATATTCCCCAGAACATCAGGTTAATGGCGTTTTTGATGTCATTTTCGCGGTGGCTGA
GATCAGCCACTTCTTCCCCGATAACGGAAACCGGCACACTGGCCATATCGGTGGTCATCATGCGCCAGCT
TTCATCCCCGATATGCACCACCGGGTAAAGTTCACGGGAGACTTTATCTGACAGCAGACGTGCACTGGCC
AGGGGGATCACCATCCGTCGCCCGGGCGTGTCAATAATATCACTCTGTACATCCACAAACAGACGATAAC
GGCTCTCTCTTTTATAGGTGTAAACCTTAAACTGCATTTCACCAGCCCCTGTTCTCGTCAGCAAAAGAGC
CGTTCATTTCAATAAACCGGGCGACCTCAGCCATCCCTTCCTGATTTTCCGCTTTCCAGCGTTCGGCACG
CAGACGACGGGCTTCATTCTGCATGGTTGTGCTTACCAGACCGGAGATATTGACATCATATATGCCTTGA
GCAACTGATAGCTGTCGCTGTCAACTGTCACTGTAATACGCTGCTTCATAGCATACCTCTTTTTGACATA
CTTCGGGTATACATATCAGTATATATTCTTATACCGCAAAAATCAGCGCGCAAATACGCATACTGTTATC
TGGCTTGGTACCGGTCTCAGTCTCAGGTAGATGTCAGATCAATCAGAAATGATTGATCTGACATCTACGA
GTTGAGATCAAACAAAGCTTCAGCTGAGTTTCAATTTCTGAGCCCATGTTGGGCCATACATATGCCACCC
GAGTGCAAATCGGGTGGCTTTTTTTCTAGACCCAGCTTTCTTGTACAAAGTTGGCATTACTGCGAGCTCA
AACTATCAGTGTTTGACAGGATATATTGGCGGGTAAACCTAAGAGAAAAGAGCGTTTATTAGAATAATCG
GATATTTAAAAGGGCGTGAAAAGGTTTATCCGTTCGTCCATTTGTATGTGCATGCCAACCACAGGGTTCC
CCTCGGGATCAAAGTACTTTGATCCAACCCCTCCGCTGCTATAGTGCAGTCGGCTTCTGACGTTCAGTGC
AGCCGTCTTCTGAAAACGACATGTCGCACAAGTCCTAAGTTACGCGACAGGCTGCCGCCCTGCCCTTTTC
CTGGCGTTTTCTTGTCGCGTGTTTTAGTCGCATAAAGTAGAATACTTGCGACTAGAACCGGAGACATTAC
GCCATGAACAAGAGCGCCGCCGCTGGCCTGCTGGGCTATGCCCGCGTCAGCACCGACGACCAGGACTTGA
CCAACCAACGGGCCGAACTGCACGCGGCCGGCTGCACCAAGCTGTTTTCCGAGAAGATCACCGGCACCAG
GCGCGACCGCCCGGAGCTGGCCAGGATGCTTGACCACCTACGCCCTGGCGACGTTGTGACAGTGACCAGG
CTAGACCGCCTGGCCCGCAGCACCCGCGACCTACTGGACATTGCCGAGCGCATCCAGGAGGCCGGCGCGG
GCCTGCGTAGCCTGGCAGAGCCGTGGGCCGACACCACCACGCCGGCCGGCCGCATGGTGTTGACCGTGTT
CGCCGGCATTGCCGAGTTCGAGCGTTCCCTAATCATCGACCGCACCCGGAGCGGGCGCGAGGCCGCCAAG
GCCCGAGGCGTGAAGTTTGGCCCCCGCCCTACCCTCACCCCGGCACAGATCGCGCACGCCCGCGAGCTGA
TCGACCAGGAAGGCCGCACCGTGAAAGAGGCGGCTGCACTGCTTGGCGTGCATCGCTCGACCCTGTACCG
CGCACTTGAGCGCAGCGAGGAAGTGACGCCCACCGAGGCCAGGCGGCGCGGTGCCTTCCGTGAGGACGCA
TTGACCGAGGCCGACGCCCTGGCGGCCGCCGAGAATGAACGCCAAGAGGAACAAGCATGAAACCGCACCA
GGACGGCCAGGACGAACCGTTTTTCATTACCGAAGAGATCGAGGCGGAGATGATCGCGGCCGGGTACGTG
TTCGAGCCGCCCGCGCACGGCTCAACCGTGCGGCTGCATGAAATCCTGGCCGGTTTGTCTGATGCCAAGC
TGGCGGCCTGGCCGGCCAGCTTGGCCGCTGAAGAAACCGAGCGCCGCCGTCTAAAAAGGTGATGTGTATT
TGAGTAAAACAGCTTGCGTCATGCGGTCGCTGCGTATATGATGCGATGAGTAAATAAACAAATACGCAAG
GGGAACGCATGAAGGTTATCGCTGTACTTAACCAGAAAGGCGGGTCAGGCAAGACGACCATCGCAACCCA
TCTAGCCCGCGCCCTGCAACTCGCCGGGGCCGATGTTCTGTTAGTCGATTCCGATCCCCAGGGCAGTGCC
CGCGATTGGGCGGCCGTGCGGGAAGATCAACCGCTAACCGTTGTCGGCATCGACCGCCCGACGATTGACC
GCGACGTGAAGGCCATCGGCCGGCGCGACTTCGTAGTGATCGACGGAGCGCCCCAGGCGGCGGACTTGGC
TGTGTCCGCGATCAAGGCAGCCGACTTCGTGCTGATTCCGGTGCAGCCAAGCCCTTACGACATATGGGCC
ACCGCCGACCTGGTGGAGCTGGTTAAGCAGCGCATTGAGGTCACGGATGGAAGGCTACAAGCGGCCTTTG
TCGTGTCGCGGGCGATCAAAGGCACGCGCATCGGCGGTGAGGTTGCCGAGGCGCTGGCCGGGTACGAGCT
GCCCATTCTTGAGTCCCGTATCACGCAGCGCGTGAGCTACCCAGGCACTGCCGCCGCCGGCACAACCGTT
CTTGAATCAGAACCCGAGGGCGACGCTGCCCGCGAGGTCCAGGCGCTGGCCGCTGAAATTAAATCAAAAC
TCATTTGAGTTAATGAGGTAAAGAGAAAATGAGCAAAAGCACAAACACGCTAAGTGCCGGCCGTCCGAGC
GCACGCAGCAGCAAGGCTGCAACGTTGGCCAGCCTGGCAGACACGCCAGCCATGAAGCGGGTCAACTTTC
AGTTGCCGGCGGAGGATCACACCAAGCTGAAGATGTACGCGGTACGCCAAGGCAAGACCATTACCGAGCT
GCTATCTGAATACATCGCGCAGCTACCAGAGTAAATGAGCAAATGAATAAATGAGTAGATGAATTTTAGC
GGCTAAAGGAGGCGGCATGGAAAATCAAGAACAACCAGGCACCGACGCCGTGGAATGCCCCATGTGTGGA
GGAACGGGCGGTTGGCCAGGCGTAAGCGGCTGGGTTGCCTGCCGGCCCTGCAATGGCACTGGAACCCCCA
AGCCCGAGGAATCGGCGTGAGCGGTCGCAAACCATCCGGCCCGGTACAAATCGGCGCGGCGCTGGGTGAT
GACCTGGTGGAGAAGTTGAAGGCCGCGCAGGCCGCCCAGCGGCAACGCATCGAGGCAGAAGCACGCCCCG
GTGAATCGTGGCAAGCGGCCGCTGATCGAATCCGCAAAGAATCCCGGCAACCGCCGGCAGCCGGTGCGCC
GTCGATTAGGAAGCCGCCCAAGGGCGACGAGCAACCAGATTTTTTCGTTCCGATGCTCTATGACGTGGGC
ACCCGCGATAGTCGCAGCATCATGGACGTGGCCGTTTTCCGTCTGTCGAAGCGTGACCGACGAGCTGGCG
AGGTGATCCGCTACGAGCTTCCAGACGGGCACGTAGAGGTTTCCGCAGGGCCGGCCGGCATGGCCAGTGT
GTGGGATTACGACCTGGTACTGATGGCGGTTTCCCATCTAACCGAATCCATGAACCGATACCGGGAAGGG
AAGGGAGACAAGCCCGGCCGCGTGTTCCGTCCACACGTTGCGGACGTACTCAAGTTCTGCCGGCGAGCCG
ATGGCGGAAAGCAGAAAGACGACCTGGTAGAAACCTGCATTCGGTTAAACACCACGCACGTTGCCATGCA
GCGTACGAAGAAGGCCAAGAACGGCCGCCTGGTGACGGTATCCGAGGGTGAAGCCTTGATTAGCCGCTAC
AAGATCGTAAAGAGCGAAACCGGGCGGCCGGAGTACATCGAGATCGAGCTAGCTGATTGGATGTACCGCG
AGATCACAGAAGGCAAGAACCCGGACGTGCTGACGGTTCACCCCGATTACTTTTTGATCGATCCCGGCAT
CGGCCGTTTTCTCTACCGCCTGGCACGCCGCGCCGCAGGCAAGGCAGAAGCCAGATGGTTGTTCAAGACG
ATCTACGAACGCAGTGGCAGCGCCGGAGAGTTCAAGAAGTTCTGTTTCACCGTGCGCAAGCTGATCGGGT
CAAATGACCTGCCGGAGTACGATTTGAAGGAGGAGGCGGGGCAGGCTGGCCCGATCCTAGTCATGCGCTA
CCGCAACCTGATCGAGGGCGAAGCATCCGCCGGTTCCTAATGTACGGAGCAGATGCTAGGGCAAATTGCC
CTAGCAGGGGAAAAAGGTCGAAAAGGCCTCTTTCCTGTGGATAGCACGTACATTGGGAACCCAAAGCCGT
ACATTGGGAACCGGAACCCGTACATTGGGAACCCAAAGCCGTACATTGGGAACCGGTCACACATGTAAGT
GACTGATATAAAAGAGAAAAAAGGCGATTTTTCCGCCTAAAACTCTTTAAAACTTATTAAAACTCTTAAA
ACCCGCCTGGCCTGTGCATAACTGTCTGGCCAGCGCACAGCCGAAGAGCTGCAAAAAGCGCCTACCCTTC
GGTCGCTGCGCTCCCTACGCCCCGCCGCTTCGCGTCGGCCTATCGCGGCCGCTGGCCGCTCAAAAATGGC
TGGCCTACGGCCAGGCAATCTACCAGGGCGCGGACAAGCCGCGCCGTCGCCACTCGACCGCCGGCGCCCA
CATCAAGGCACCCTGCCTCGCGCGTTTCGGTGATGACGGTGAAAACCTCTGACACATGCAGCTCCCGGAA
ACGGTCACAGCTTGTCTGTAAGCGGATGCCGGGAGCAGACAAGCGCGTCAGCGGGTGTTGGCGGGTGTCG
GGGCGCAGCCATGACCCAGTCACGTAGCGATAGCGGAGTGTATACTGGCTTAACTATGCGGCATCAGAGC
AGATTGTACTGAGAGTGCACCATATGCGGTGTGAAATACCGCACAGATGCGTAAGGAGAAAATACCGCAT
CAGGCGCTCTTCCGCTTCCTCGCTCACTGACTCGCTGCGCTCGGTCGTTCGGCTGCGGCGAGCGGTATCA
GCTCACTCAAAGGCGGTAATACGGTTATCCACAGAATCAGGGGATAACGCAGGAAAGAACATGTGAGCAA
AAGGCCAGCAAAAGGCCAGGAACCGTAAAAAGGCCGCGTTGCTGGCGTTTTTCCATAGGCTCCGCCCCCC
TGACGAGCATCACAAAAATCGACGCTCAAGTCAGAGGTGGCGAAACCCGACAGGACTATAAAGATACCAG
GCGTTTCCCCCTGGAAGCTCCCTCGTGCGCTCTCCTGTTCCGACCCTGCCGCTTACCGGATACCTGTCCG
CCTTTCTCCCTTCGGGAAGCGTGGCGCTTTCTCATAGCTCACGCTGTAGGTATCTCAGTTCGGTGTAGGT
CGTTCGCTCCAAGCTGGGCTGTGTGCACGAACCCCCCGTTCAGCCCGACCGCTGCGCCTTATCCGGTAAC
TATCGTCTTGAGTCCAACCCGGTAAGACACGACTTATCGCCACTGGCAGCAGCCACTGGTAACAGGATTA
GCAGAGCGAGGTATGTAGGCGGTGCTACAGAGTTCTTGAAGTGGTGGCCTAACTACGGCTACACTAGAAG
GACAGTATTTGGTATCTGCGCTCTGCTGAAGCCAGTTACCTTCGGAAAAAGAGTTGGTAGCTCTTGATCC
GGCAAACAAACCACCGCTGGTAGCGGTGGTTTTTTTGTTTGCAAGCAGCAGATTACGCGCAGAAAAAAAG
GATCTCAAGAAGATCCTTTGATCTTTTCTACGGGGTCTGACGCTCAGTGGAACGAAAACTCACGTTAAGG
GATTTTGGTCATGCATTCTAGGTACTAAAACAATTCATCCAGTAAAATATAATATTTTATTTTCTCCCAA
TCAGGCTTGATCCCCAGTAAGTCAAAAAATAGCTCGACATACTGTTCTTCCCCGATATCCTCCCTGATCG
ACCGGACGCAGAAGGCAATGTCATACCACTTGTCCGCCCTGCCGCTTCTCCCAAGATCAATAAAGCCACT
TACTTTGCCATCTTTCACAAAGATGTTGCTGTCTCCCAGGTCGCCGTGGGAAAAGACAAGTTCCTCTTCG
GGCTTTTCCGTCTTTAAAAAATCATACAGCTCGCGCGGATCTTTAAATGGAGTGTCTTCTTCCCAGTTTT
CGCAATCCACATCGGCCAGATCGTTATTCAGTAAGTAATCCAATTCGGCTAAGCGGCTGTCTAAGCTATT
CGTATAGGGACAATCCGATATGTCGATGGAGTGAAAGAGCCTGATGCACTCCGCATACAGCTCGATAATC
TTTTCAGGGCTTTGTTCATCTTCATACTCTTCCGAGCAAAGGACGCCATCGGCCTCACTCATGAGCAGAT
TGCTCCAGCCATCATGCCGTTCAAAGTGCAGGACCTTTGGAACAGGCAGCTTTCCTTCCAGCCATAGCAT
CATGTCCTTTTCCCGTTCCACATCATAGGTGGTCCCTTTATACCGGCTGTCCGTCATTTTTAAATATAGG
TTTTCATTTTCTCCCACCAGCTTATATACCTTAGCAGGAGACATTCCTTCCGTATCTTTTACGCAGCGGT
ATTTTTCGATCAGTTTTTTCAATTCCGGTGATATTCTCATTTTAGCCATTTATTATTTCCTTCCTCTTTT
CTACAGTATTTAAAGATACCCCAAGAAGCTAATTATAACAAGACGAACTCCAATTCACTGTTCCTTGCAT
TCTAAAACCTTAAATACCAGAAAACAGCTTTTTCAAAGTTGTTTTCAAAGTTGGCGTATAACATAGTATC
GACGGAGCCGATTTTGAAACCGCGGTGATCACAGGCAGCAACGCTCTGTCATCGTTACAATCAACATGCT
ACCCTCCGCGAGATCATCCGTGTTTCAAACCCGGCAGCTTAGTTGCCGTTCTTCCGAATAGCATCGGTAA
CATGAGCAAAGTCTGCCGCCTTACAACGGCTCTCCCGCTGACGCCGTCCCGGACTGATGGGCTGCCTGTA
TCGAGTGGTGATTTTGTGCCGAGCTGCCGGTCGGGGAGCTGTTGGCTGGCTGGTGGCAGGATATATTGTG
GTGTAAACAAATTGACGCTTAGACAACTTAATAACACATTGCGGACGTTTTTAATGTACTGAATTAACGC
CGAATTAATTCGGGGGATCTGGATTTTAGTACTGGATTTTGGTTTTAGGAATTAGAAATTTTATTGATAG
AAGTATTTTACAAATACAAATACATACTAAGGGTTTCTTATATGCTCAACACATGAGCGAAACCCTATAG
GAACCCTAATTCCCTTATCTGGGAACTACTCACACATTATTATGGAGAAAATAGAGCTTGTCGATCGTTA
ATTAATCACCTCCAAGATCCCGGACGAGTGCTGGGGCGTCGGTTTCCACTATCGGCGAGTACTTCTACAC
AGCCATCGGTCCAGACGGCCGCGCTTCTGCGGGCGATTTGTGTACGCCCGACAGTCCCGGCTCCGGATCG
GACGATTGCGTCGCATCGACCCTGCGCCCAAGCTGCATCATCGAAATTGCCGTCAACCAAGCTCTGATAG
AGTTGGTCAAGACCAATGCGGAGCATATACGCCCGGAGCCGCGGCGATCCTGCAAGCTCCGGATGCCTCC
GCTCGAAGTAGCGCGTCTGCTGCTCCATACAAGCCAACCACGGCCTCCAGAAGAAGATGTTGGCGACCTC
GTATTGGGAATCCCCGAACATCGCCTCGCTCCAGTCAATGACCGCTGTTATGCGGCCATTGTCCGTCAGG
ACATTGTTGGAGCCGAAATCCGCGTGCACGAGGTGCCGGACTTCGGGGCAGTCCTCGGCCCAAAGCATCA
GCTCATCGAGAGCCTGCGCGACGGACGCACTGACGGTGTCGTCCATCACAGTTTGCCAGTGATACACATG
GGGATCAGCAATCGCGCATATGAAATCACGCCATGTAGTGTATTGACCGATTCCTTGCGGTCCGAATGGG
CCGAACCCGCTCGTCTGGCTAAGATCGGCCGCAGCGATCGCATCCATGGCCTCCGCGACCGGCTGCAGAA
CAGCGGGCAGTTCGGTTTCAGGCAGGTCTTGCAACGTGACACCCTGTGCACGGCGGGAGATGCAATAGGT
CAGGCTCTCGCTGAATTCCCCAATGTCAAGCACTTCCGGAATCGGGAGCGCGGCCGATGCAAAGTGCCGA
TAAACATAACGATCTTTGTAGAAACCATCGGCGCAGCTATTTACCCGCAGGACATATCCACGCCCTCCTA
CATCGAAGCTGAAAGCACGAGATTCTTCGCCCTCCGAGAGCTGCATCAGGTCGGACACGCTGTCGAACTT
TTCGATCAGAAACTTCTCGACAGACGTCGCGGTGAGTTCAGGCTTTTTCATCCTAGGAGAGATAGATTTG
TAGAGAGAGACTGGTGATTTCAGCGTGTCCTCTCCAAATGAAATGAACTTCCTTATATAGAGGAAGGGTC
TTGCGAAGGATAGTGGGATTGTGCGTCATCCCTTACGTCAGTGGAGATATCACATCAATCCACTTGCTTT
GAAGACGTGGTTGGAACGTCTTCTTTTTCCACGATGCTCCTCGTGGGTGGGGGTCCATCTTTGGGACCAC
TGTCGGCAGAGGCATCTTGAACGATAGCCTTTCCTTTATCGCAATGATGGCATTTGTAGGTGCCACCTTC
CTTTTCTACTGTCCTTTTGATGAAGTGACAGATAGCTGGGCAATGGAATCCGAGGAGGTTTCCCGATATT
ACCCTTTGTTGAAAAGTCTCAATAGCCCTTTGGTCTTCTGAGACTGTATCTTTGATATTCTTGGAGTAGA
CGAGAGTGTCGTGCTCCACCATGTTCACATCAATCCACTTGCTTTGAAGACGTGGTTGGAACGTCTTCTT
TTTCCACGATGCTCCTCGTGGGTGGGGGTCCATCTTTGGGACCACTGTCGGCAGAGGCATCTTGAACGAT
AGCCTTTCCTTTATCGCAATGATGGCATTTGTAGGTGCCACCTTCCTTTTCTACTGTCCTTTTGATGAAG
TGACAGATAGCTGGGCAATGGAATCCGAGGAGGTTTCCCGATATTACCCTTTGTTGAAAAGTCTCAATAG
CCCTTTGGTCTTCTGAGACTGTATCTTTGATATTCTTGGAGTAGACGAGAGTGTCGTGCTCCACCATG
